>Addgene plasmid #58754 | JMC02A-C10 | depositor partial sequence | sequence record 90900 | insert
CAGCAGCTGCAGAAGGAGGAGGAGGCGCGCAAGGTGAAGAGCGGCATCCGCCAGATGCGCCTCTTCAGCC
AGGACGAGTGCGCCAAGATCGAGGCCCGCATTGACGAGGTGGTGTCCCGCGCTGAGAAGGGCCTGTACAA
CGAGCACACGGTGGACCGGGCCCCACTGCGCAACAAGTACTTCTTCGGCGAAGGCTACACTTACGGCGCC
CAGCTGCAGAAGCGCGGGCCCGGCCAGGAGCGCCTCTACCCGCCGGGCGACGTGGACGAGATCCCCGAGT
GGGTGCACCAGCTGGTGATCCAAAAGCTGGTGGAGCACCGCGTCATCCCCGAGGGCTTCGTCAACAGCGC
CGTCATCAACGACTACCAGCCCGGCGGCTGCATCGTGTCTCACGTGGACCCCATCCACATCTTCGAGCGC
CCCATCGTGTCCGTGTCCTTCTTTAGCGACTCTGCGCTGTGCTTCGGCTGCAAGTTCCAGTTCAAGCCTA
TTCGGGTGTCGGAACCAGTGCTTTCCCTGCCGGTGCGCAGGGGAAGCGTGACTGTGCTCAGTGGATATGC
TGCTGATGAAATCACTCACTGCATACGGCCTCAGGACATCAAGGAGCGCCGAGCAGTCATCATCCTCAGG
AAGACAAGATTAGATGCACCCCGGTTGGAAACA
