>Addgene plasmid #58754 | JMC02A-C10 | addgene partial sequence | sequence record 93105 | T7 5'-TAATACGACTCACTATAGGG-3'
TTCCCTCTAGAATAATTTTGTTTAACTTTAAGAAGGAGATATACCATGCATCATCATCATCATCACAGCA
GCGGCAGAGAAAACTTGTATTTCCAGGGCCAGCAGCTGCAGAAGGAGGAGGAGGCGCGCAAGGTGAAGAG
CGGCATCCGCCAGATGCGCCTCTTCAGCCAGGACGAGTGCGCCAAGATCGAGGCCCGCATTGACGAGGTG
GTGTCCCGCGCTGAGAAGGGCCTGTACAACGAGCACACGGTGGACCGGGCCCCACTGCGCAACAAGTACT
TCTTCGGCGAAGGCTACACTTACGGCGCCCAGCTGCAGAAGCGCGGGCCCGGCCAGGAGCGCCTCTACCC
GCCGGGCGACGTGGACGAGATCCCCGAGTGGGTGCACCAGCTGGTGATCCAAAAGCTGGTGGAGCACCGC
GTCATCCCCGAGGGCTTCGTCAACAGCGCCGTCATCAACGACTACCAGCCCGGCGGCTGCATCGTGTCTC
ACGTGGACCCCATCCACATCTTCGAGCGCCCCATCGTGTCCGTGTCCTTCTTTAGCGACTCTGCGCTGTG
CTTCGGCTGCAAGTTCCAGTTCAAGCCTATTCGGGTGTCGGAACCAGTGCTTTCCCTGCCGGTGCGCAGG
GGAAGCGTGACTGTGCTCAGTGGATATGCTGCTGATGAAATCACTCACTGCATACGGCCTCAGGACATCA
AGGAGCGCCGAGCAGTCATCATCCTCAGGAAGACAAGATTAGATGCACCCCGGTTGGAAACATGATGACG
AAGCTTGCGGCCGCACTCGAGCACCACCACCACCACCACTGAGATCCGGCTGCTAACAAAGCCCCGAAAA
GGAAAGCTGAATTTGGCTGCTGCCCACCGCTGAAACAATAACTAGCATAATCCCCTTGGGGGCCTTCTTA
AA
