>Addgene plasmid #58754 | JMC02A-C10 | addgene partial sequence | sequence record 93106 | T7term 5'-GCTAGTTATTGCTCAGCGG-3'
GGCTTTGTTAGCAGCCGGATCTCAGTGGTGGTGGTGGTGGTGCTCGAGTGCGGCCGCAAGCTTCGTCATC
ATGTTTCCAACCGGGGTGCATCTAATCTTGTCTTCCTGAGGATGATGACTGCTCGGCGCTCCTTGATGTC
CTGAGGCCGTATGCAGTGAGTGATTTCATCAGCAGCATATCCACTGAGCACAGTCACGCTTCCCCTGCGC
ACCGGCAGGGAAAGCACTGGTTCCGACACCCGAATAGGCTTGAACTGGAACTTGCAGCCGAAGCACAGCG
CAGAGTCGCTAAAGAAGGACACGGACACGATGGGGCGCTCGAAGATGTGGATGGGGTCCACGTGAGACAC
GATGCAGCCGCCGGGCTGGTAGTCGTTGATGACGGCGCTGTTGACGAAGCCCTCGGGGATGACGCGGTGC
TCCACCAGCTTTTGGATCACCAGCTGGTGCACCCACTCGGGGATCTCGTCCACGTCGCCCGGCGGGTAGA
GGCGCTCCTGGCCGGGCCCGCGCTTCTGCAGCTGGGCGCCGTAAGTGTAGCCTTCGCCGAAGAAGTACTT
GTTGCGCAGTGGGGCCCGGTCCACCGTGTGCTCGTTGTACAGGCCCTTCTCAGCGCGGGACACCACCTCG
TCAATGCGGGCCTCGATCTTGGCGCACTCGTCCTGGCTGAAGAGGCGCATCTGGCGGATGCCGCTCTTCA
CCTTGCGCGCCTCCTCCTCCTTCTGCAGCTGCTGGCCCTGGAAATACAAGTTTTCTCTGCCGCTGCTGTG
ATGATGATGATGATGCATGGTATATCTCCTTCTTAAAAGTTAAACAAAATTATTTCTAGAGGGGGAATTG
TTATCCGCTCACAA
