[The description below was written by a language model from this plasmid's Addgene catalogue record.]
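Description:
JMC02A-C10 is a bacterial expression plasmid built on the pET28-MHL backbone, a pET-family vector from a structural genomics programme, and it carries a human ALKBH5 insert intended for recombinant protein production in E. coli. The plasmid is selected with kanamycin and is recorded as high copy, with DH5alpha listed as the propagation strain. No feature table accompanies the record, so the origin of replication and other backbone elements are not explicitly documented. The backbone without insert is listed as 7325 bp, a figure that may include a stuffer replaced during cloning, although the cloning method is recorded as unknown.

Expression of the insert is driven by a T7 promoter, which means protein production depends on a host supplying T7 RNA polymerase, as is usual for pET systems. The listed T7 and T7 terminator sequencing primers are consistent with the insert sitting between these two elements. The protein is made with an N-terminal His tag, allowing purification by immobilised metal affinity chromatography. ALKBH5 belongs to the AlkB family of dioxygenases and is known as an RNA N6-methyladenosine demethylase. The record cautions that the insert was designed for structure determination and may not be the complete open reading frame. The exact residue boundaries are not given in the supplied fields. The construct is linked to two deposited crystal structures of ALKBH5, and its stated purpose is to express the protein used for one of them. It is therefore suited to producing purified ALKBH5 for crystallography, biochemical assays or ligand-binding studies.
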