Addgene plasmid #58754: JMC02A-C10
Purpose: bacterial expression of PDB 4O61
Depositing lab: Cheryl Arrowsmith. Depositing organization: University of Toronto.
Backbone
  Vector backbone: pET28-MHL
  Backbone manufacturer: SGC
  Backbone size w/o insert (bp): 7325
  Vector type: Bacterial Expression
Growth in bacteria
  Bacterial resistance: Kanamycin, 50 μg/mL
  Growth temperature: 37°C
  Growth strain: DH5alpha
  Copy number: High Copy
Gene/Insert
  Gene/Insert name: ALKBH5 (alt names: ALKBH5:JMC02A-C10:C229582; BC062339; PDB:4O61, 4OCT)
  Species: H. sapiens (human)
  Mutation: Bacterial expression for structure determination; may not be full ORF, see comments
  Entrez Gene: ALKBH5 (a.k.a. ABH5, OFOXD, OFOXD1)
  Promoter: T7
  Tag / fusion protein: His (N terminal on insert)
  Cloning method: Unknown
  Sequencing primers: 5′ T7; 3′ T7term
Terms and licenses: Academic/Nonprofit Terms; Industry Terms: Not Available to Industry
How to cite: JMC02A-C10 was a gift from Cheryl Arrowsmith (Addgene plasmid # 58754 ; http://n2t.net/addgene:58754 ; RRID:Addgene_58754)
